>Addgene plasmid #31666 | pECE-HA-AMPKbeta1 wt | addgene full sequence | sequence record 468748 | Addgene NGS Result
TTTTTCAATATTATTGAAGCATTTATCAGGGTTATTGTCTCATGAGCGGATACATATTTGAATGTATTTA
GAAAAATAAACAAATAGGGGTTCCGCGCACATTTCCCCGAAAAGTGCCACCTGACCTTCTGAGGCGGAAA
GAACCAGCTGTGGAATGTGTGTCAGTTAGGGTGTGGAAAGTCCCCAGGCTCCCCAGCAGGCAGAAGTATG
CAAAGCATGCATCTCAATTAGTCAGCAAGGAAAGTCCCCAGGCTCCCCAGCAGGCAGAAGTATGCAAAGC
ATGCATCTCAATTAGTCAGCAACCATAGTCCCGCCCCTAACTCCGCCCATCCCGCCCCTAACTCCGCCCA
GTTCCGCCCATTCTCCGCCCCATGGCTGACTAATTTTTTTTATTTATGCAGAGGCCGAGGCCGCCTCGGC
CTCTGAGCTATTCCAGAAGTAGTGAAGAGGCTTTTTTGGAGGAGATCTAAGCTTGCCGCCACCATGTATG
ATGTTCCTGATTATGCTAGCCTCCCGGGGAATTCGGGCAATACCAGCAGTGAGCGCGCCGCGCTGGAGCG
GCATGGTGGCCATAAGACGCCCCGGAGGGACAGCTCGGGGGGCACCAAGGACGGGGACAGGCCCAAGATC
CTGATGGACAGCCCCGAAGACGCCGACCTCTTCCACTCCGAGGAAATCAAGGCACCAGAGAAGGAGGAAT
TCCTGGCCTGGCAGCATGATCTGGAAGTGAATGATAAAGCTCCCGCCCAGGCTCGGCCAACGGTGTTTCG
ATGGACGGGGGGCGGAAAGGAAGTTTACTTATCTGGGTCCTTCAACAACTGGAGTAAACTTCCCCTCACC
AGAAGCCACAATAACTTTGTAGCCATCCTGGATCTGCCGGAAGGAGAGCATCAGTACAAGTTCTTTGTGG
ATGGTCAGTGGACGCACGACCCTTCCGAGCCCATAGTAACCAGCCAGCTTGGCACAGTTAACAACATCAT
TCAAGTGAAGAAAACTGACTTTGAAGTATTTGATGCTTTAATGGTGGATTCCCAAAAGTGCTCCGATGTG
TCTGAGCTGTCCAGTTCTCCCCCAGGACCCTACCATCAGGAGCCCTACGTCTGCAAACCCGAAGAGCGCT
TTCGGGCACCCCCTATTCTCCCCCCACATCTCCTCCAGGTCATCCTGAACAAGGACACGGGGATTTCCTG
TGATCCAGCTTTGCTTCCTGAGCCCAATCACGTCATGCTGAACCACCTATACGCGCTGTCTATCAAGGAT
GGAGTGATGGTGCTCAGCGCAACCCACCGGTACAAGAAGAAGTACGTCACCACCTTGTTATACAAGCCCA
TATAATCTAGATAAGTAATGATCATAATCAGCCATATCACATCTGTAGAGGTTTTACTTGCTTTAAAAAA
CCTCCCACACCTCCCCCTGAACCTGAAACATAAAATGAATGCAATTGTTGTTGTTAACTTGTTTATTGCA
GCTTATAATGGTTACAAATAAAGCAATAGCATCACAAATTTCACAAATAAAGCATTTTTTTCACTGCATT
CTAGTTGTGGTTTGTCCAAACTCATCAATGTATCTTATCATGTCTGGATCCTCTACGCCGGACGCATCGT
GGCCGGCATCACCGGCGCCACAGGTGCGGTTGCTGGCGCCTATATCGCCGACATCACCGATGGGGAAGAT
CGGGCTCGCCACTTCGGGCTCATGAGCGCTTGTTTCGGCGTGGGTATGGTGGCAGGCCCCGTGGCCGGGG
GACTGTTGGGCGCCATCTCCTTGCATGCACCATTCCTTGCGGCGGCGGTGCTCAACGGCCTCAACCTACT
ACTGGGCTGCTTCCTAATGCAGGAGTCGCATAAGGGAGAGCGTCGATATGCGGTGTGAAATACCGCACAG
ATGCGTAAGGAGAAAATACCGCATCAGGCGCTCTTCCGCTTCCTCGCTCACTGACTCGCTGCGCTCGGTC
GTTCGGCTGCGGCGAGCGGTATCAGCTCACTCAAAGGCGGTAATACGGTTATCCACAGAATCAGGGGATA
ACGCAGGAAAGAACATGTGAGCAAAAGGCCAGCAAAAGGCCAGGAACCGTAAAAAGGCCGCGTTGCTGGC
GTTTTTCCATAGGCTCCGCCCCCCTGACGAGCATCACAAAAATCGACGCTCAAGTCAGAGGTGGCGAAAC
CCGACAGGACTATAAAGATACCAGGCGTTTCCCCCTGGAAGCTCCCTCGTGCGCTCTCCTGTTCCGACCC
TGCCGCTTACCGGATACCTGTCCGCCTTTCTCCCTTCGGGAAGCGTGGCGCTTTCTCATAGCTCACGCTG
TAGGTATCTCAGTTCGGTGTAGGTCGTTCGCTCCAAGCTGGGCTGTGTGCACGAACCCCCCGTTCAGCCC
GACCGCTGCGCCTTATCCGGTAACTATCGTCTTGAGTCCAACCCGGTAAGACACGACTTATCGCCACTGG
CAGCAGCCACTGGTAACAGGATTAGCAGAGCGAGGTATGTAGGCGGTGCTACAGAGTTCTTGAAGTGGTG
GCCTAACTACGGCTACACTAGAAGGACAGTATTTGGTATCTGCGCTCTGCTGAAGCCAGTTACCTTCGGA
AAAAGAGTTGGTAGCTCTTGATCCGGCAAACAAACCACCGCTGGTAGCGGTGGTTTTTTTGTTTGCAAGC
AGCAGATTACGCGCAGAAAAAAAGGATCTCAAGAAGATCCTTTGATCTTTTCTACGGGGTCTGACGCTCA
GTGGAACGAAAACTCACGTTAAGGGATTTTGGTCATGAGATTATCAAAAAGGATCTTCACCTAGATCCTT
TTAAATTAAAAATGAAGTTTTAAATCAATCTAAAGTATATATGAGTAAACTTGGTCTGACAGTTACCAAT
GCTTAATCAGTGAGGCACCTATCTCAGCGATCTGTCTATTTCGTTCATCCATAGTTGCCTGACTCCCCGT
CGTGTAGATAACTACGATACGGGAGGGCTTACCATCTGGCCCCAGTGCTGCAATGATACCGCGAGACCCA
CGCTCACCGGCTCCAGATTTATCAGCAATAAACCAGCCAGCCGGAAGGGCCGAGCGCAGAAGTGGTCCTG
CAACTTTATCCGCCTCCATCCAGTCTATTAATTGTTGCCGGGAAGCTAGAGTAAGTAGTTCGCCAGTTAA
TAGTTTGCGCAACGTTGTTGCCATTGCTGCAGGCATCGTGGTGTCACGCTCGTCGTTTGGTATGGCTTCA
TTCAGCTCCGGTTCCCAACGATCAAGGCGAGTTACATGATCCCCCATGTTGTGCAAAAAAGCGGTTAGCT
CCTTCGGTCCTCCGATCGTTGTCAGAAGTAAGTTGGCCGCAGTGTTATCACTCATGGTTATGGCAGCACT
GCATAATTCTCTTACTGTCATGCCATCCGTAAGATGCTTTTCTGTGACTGGTGAGTACTCAACCAAGTCA
TTCTGAGAATAGTGTATGCGGCGACCGAGTTGCTCTTGCCCGGCGTCAACACGGGATAATACCGCGCCAC
ATAGCAGAACTTTAAAAGTGCTCATCATTGGAAAACGTTCTTCGGGGCGAAAACTCTCAAGGATCTTACC
GCTGTTGAGATCCAGTTCGATGTAACCCACTCGTGCACCCAACTGATCTTCAGCATCTTTTACTTTCACC
AGCGTTTCTGGGTGAGCAAAAACAGGAAGGCAAAATGCCGCAAAAAAGGGAATAAGGGCGACACGGAAAT
GTTGAATACTCATACTCTTCC
Features (pLannotate 1.2.2; 9 found; start..end, strand, type, name):
    129..462     +  promoter       SV40 promoter: SV40 enhancer and early promoter
    526..1332    +  CDS            PRKAB1: AAKB1_HUMAN - Also known as AMPK. Experimental evidence at protein level: Swiss-Prot protein existence level 1. Non-catalytic subunit of AMP-activated protein kinase (AMPK), an energy sensor protein kinase that plays a key role in regulating cellular energy metabolism. In response to reduction of intracellular ATP levels, AMPK activates energy-producing pathways and inhibits energy-consuming processes: inhibits protein, carbohydrate and lipid biosynthesis, as well as cell growth and proliferation. AMPK acts via direct phosphorylation of metabolic enzymes, and by longer-term effects via phospho
   1348..1433    +  CDS            large T antigen (fragment): large T antigen from SV40 (simian virus 40)
   1456..1590    +  polyA_signal   SV40 poly(A) signal: SV40 polyadenylation signal
   1585..1866    +  CDS            TcR (fragment): tetracycline efflux protein; tet; confers resistance to tetracycline
   1866..1918    +  misc_feature   bom (fragment): basis of mobility region from pBR322
   2104..2692    -  rep_origin     ori: high-copy-number ColE1/pMB1/pBR322/pUC origin of replication
   2863..3723    -  CDS            AmpR: β-lactamase; bla; confers resistance to ampicillin, carbenicillin, and related antibiotics
   3724..97      -  promoter       AmpR promoter (across the origin): bla
