[The description below was written by a language model from this plasmid's Addgene catalogue record and pLannotate feature annotations shown in this document.]
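Description:
pECE-HA-AMPKbeta1 wt is a small mammalian expression plasmid (about 3.7 kb in the sequenced record) built on the pECE backbone and carrying the wild-type human PRKAB1 coding sequence, which encodes the beta 1 non-catalytic subunit of AMP-activated protein kinase (AMPK). The roughly 820 bp insert was placed between EcoRI and XbaI sites, both of which are retained. It sits in frame behind an N-terminal HA epitope tag supplied by the backbone; the tag is listed in the catalogue fields but is not annotated separately in the feature table. Transcription is driven by the SV40 enhancer and early promoter, and the transcript is terminated by an SV40 polyadenylation signal. The short large T antigen fragment between the insert and the poly(A) signal is most likely residual SV40 sequence accompanying that signal rather than a functional coding unit.

In bacteria the plasmid is maintained at high copy number through a ColE1/pMB1-type origin and selected with ampicillin via the β-lactamase gene and its own promoter. Fragments of the tetracycline resistance gene and of the bom region are also annotated. These appear to be leftovers of a pBR322-derived ancestry and are not expected to confer tetracycline resistance. No mammalian selection marker is annotated, so the construct seems best suited to transient transfection.

The HA tag allows the expressed beta 1 subunit to be detected or immunoprecipitated with anti-HA antibodies. The associated publication describes a chemical genetic screen for AMPK alpha 2 substrates, which suggests the plasmid was used to supply the beta subunit for AMPK complexes in cells, although the record does not state its exact role in that work.
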