Addgene plasmid #31666: pECE-HA-AMPKbeta1 wt
Depositing lab: Anne Brunet. Depositing organization: Stanford University. Publication: Chemical Genetic Screen for AMPKalpha2 Substrates Uncovers a Network of Proteins Involved in Mitosis. Banko MR, Allen JJ, Schaffer BE, Wilker EW, Tsou P, White JL, Villen J, Wang B, Kim SR, Sakamoto K, Gygi SP, Cantley LC, Yaffe MB, Shokat KM, Brunet A. Mol Cell. 2011 Dec 23;44(6):878-92. Epub 2011 Dec 1. 10.1016/j.molcel.2011.11.005 PubMed 22137581.
Backbone
  Vector backbone: pECE, Addgene plasmid 26453
  Backbone size w/o insert (bp): 2900
  Vector type: Mammalian Expression
Growth in bacteria
  Bacterial resistance: Ampicillin, 100 μg/mL
  Growth temperature: 37°C
  Growth strain: DH5alpha
  Copy number: High Copy
Gene/Insert
  Gene/Insert name: protein kinase, AMP-activated, beta 1 non-catalytic subunit (alt name: PRKAB1)
  Species: H. sapiens (human)
  Insert size (bp): 820
  Entrez Gene: PRKAB1 (a.k.a. AMPK, HAMPKb)
  Tag / fusion protein: HA (YDVPDYASL) (N terminal on backbone)
  Cloning method: Restriction Enzyme; 5′ cloning site EcoRI (not destroyed); 3′ cloning site XbaI (not destroyed)
  Sequencing primers: 5′ SV40pro-F; 3′ SV40pA-R
Terms and licenses: Academic/Nonprofit Terms; Industry Terms: Not Available to Industry
How to cite: pECE-HA-AMPKbeta1 wt was a gift from Anne Brunet (Addgene plasmid # 31666 ; http://n2t.net/addgene:31666 ; RRID:Addgene_31666)
