>Addgene plasmid #31666 | pECE-HA-AMPKbeta1 wt | addgene partial sequence | sequence record 45631 | SV40pro-F 5'-TATTTATGCAGAGGCCGAGG-3'
AGAGGCTTTTTTGGAGGAGATCTAAGCTTGCCGCCACCATGTATGATGTTCCTGATTATGCTAGCCTCCC
GGGGAATTCGGGCAATACCAGCAGTGAGCGCGCCGCGCTGGAGCGGCATGGTGGCCATAAGACGCCCCGG
AGGGACAGCTCGGGGGGCACCAAGGACGGGGACAGGCCCAAGATCCTGATGGACAGCCCCGAAGACGCCG
ACCTCTTCCACTCCGAGGAAATCAAGGCACCAGAGAAGGAGGAATTCCTGGCCTGGCAGCATGATCTGGA
AGTGAATGATAAAGCTCCCGCCCAGGCTCGGCCAACGGTGTTTCGATGGACGGGGGGCGGAAAGGAAGTT
TACTTATCTGGGTCCTTCAACAACTGGAGTAAACTTCCCCTCACCAGAAGCCACAATAACTTTGTAGCCA
TCCTGGATCTGCCGGAAGGAGAGCATCAGTACAAGTTCTTTGTGGATGGTCAGTGGACGCACGACCCTTC
CGAGCCCATAGTAACCAGCCAGCTTGGCACAGTTAACAACATCATTCAAGTGAAGAAAACTGACTTTGAA
GTATTTGATGCTTTAATGGTGGATTCCCAAAAGTGCTCCGATGTGTCTGAGCTGTCCAGTTCTCCCCCAG
GACCCTACCATCAGGAGCCCTACGTCTGCAAACCCGAAGAGCGCTTTCGGGCACCCCCTATTCTCCCCCC
ACATCTCCTCCAGGTCATCCTGAACAAGGACACGGGGATTTCCTGTGATCCAGCTTTGCTTCCTGAGCCC
AATCACGTCATGCTGAACCACCTATACGCGCTGTCTATCAAGGATGGAGTGATGGTGCTCAGCGCAACCC
ACCGGTACAAGAAGAAGTACGTCACCACCTTGTTATACAAGCCC
